>Addgene plasmid #188433 | pENTR-ZmIAA9 | addgene full sequence | sequence record 370219 | Addgene NGS Result
CTTCTAGTGTAGCCGTAGTTAGGCCACCACTTCAAGAACTCTGTAGCACCGCCTACATACCTCGCTCTGC
TAATCCTGTTACCAGTGGCTGCTGCCAGTGGCGATAAGTCGTGTCTTACCGGGTTGGACTCAAGACGATA
GTTACCGGATAAGGCGCAGCGGTCGGGCTGAACGGGGGGTTCGTGCACACAGCCCAGCTTGGAGCGAACG
ACCTACACCGAACTGAGATACCTACAGCGTGAGCTATGAGAAAGCGCCACGCTTCCCGAAGGGAGAAAGG
CGGACAGGTATCCGGTAAGCGGCAGGGTCGGAACAGGAGAGCGCACGAGGGAGCTTCCAGGGGGAAACGC
CTGGTATCTTTATAGTCCTGTCGGGTTTCGCCACCTCTGACTTGAGCGTCGATTTTTGTGATGCTCGTCA
GGGGGGCGGAGCCTATGGAAAAACGCCAGCAACGCGGCCTTTTTACGGTTCCTGGCCTTTTGCTGGCCTT
TTGCTCACATGTTCTTTCCTGCGTTATCCCCTGATTCTGTGGATAACCGTATTACCGCCTTTGAGTGAGC
TGATACCGCTCGCCGCAGCCGAACGACCGAGCGCAGCGAGTCAGTGAGCGAGGAAGCGGAAGAGCGCCCA
ATACGCAAACCGCCTCTCCCCGCGCGTTGGCCGATTCATTAATGCAGCTGGCACGACAGGTTTCCCGACT
GGAAAGCGGGCAGTGAGCGCAACGCAATTAATACGCGTACCGCTAGCCAGGAAGAGTTTGTAGAAACGCA
AAAAGGCCATCCGTCAGGATGGCCTTCTGCTTAGTTTGATGCCTGGCAGTTTATGGCGGGCGTCCTGCCC
GCCACCCTCCGGGCCGTTGCTTCACAACGTTCAAATCCGCTCCCGGCGGATTTGTCCTACTCAGGAGAGC
GTTCACCGACAAACAACAGATAAAACGAAAGGCCCAGTCTTCCGACTGAGCCTTTCGTTTTATTTGATGC
CTGGCAGTTCCCTACTCTCGCGTTAACGCTAGCATGGATGTTTTCCCAGTCACGACGTTGTAAAACGACG
GCCAGTCTTAAGCTCGGGCCCCAAATAATGATTTTATTTTGACTGATAGTGACCTGTTCGTTGCAACAAA
TTGATGAGCAATGCTTTTTTATAATGCCAACTTTGTACAAAAAAGCAGGCTTCAAAATGGGAGACTCCGG
AGGAAGAAGAGGACCACCTCTTCCTCGGCTGCTAGATCTCATCCCGGACGGGAAAGAACGGAAGGGGAGG
GAAGCGCAAGACGCGGGAAGGTCGAAGAACAGCGGCGGCTTCGGGGGCGAGGAGGACGCGAAGCTGGAGC
TCAAGCTCGGGCCTCCGGGTCTCACTCTCGTAGAAGAAGGAACGACAGCTACCGTGCCAAGAGATGGAGG
CGTACTACAGCGAGAGACGACGACCACCCCGACCCTCTCGCTCGGGTGCTTCCCACGTAACCCCTCCAAG
CCTGCGGTAGACGCAGCTACAGCTGGGACGAAGAGGGGGTTCTTCGACACCGCCGTCGAGGCCAAGACAG
AAGGCCGCGACGAGCGGATGGAGCAGCAGGCCGGAGCTGGATGTGGGAACGAGCTAGCACTGGACGAGAA
GACGGCAGCCGCGGCCGCGAGTGAGAGACAGAAAGGGTCCTGCTGCCCGCCGACGCCACAGCACGCCCCT
CCTGCTGCGACCGTGCACAGCGGAGCACACGTCCTGCAGCTGGGAAGAAGGCCTTCGGCTCCGGTTGTCG
GTTGGCCCCCGGTCAGATCCTTCAGGAGAAACCTTGCTCATCATCATCATGGAAGCTCCTCCAAACAACC
CACCGAGCCACAGAACAGCGAAGCTAGCAGGAAGGAGAAGCCTGCCTGCAAGAAGAACCCTCTCGTAAAA
ATCAACATGGACGGGATCCCCATCGGAAGGAAAGTAGACCTTGCAGCCTACGACAGCTACGAGAGGCTAT
CACTGGGCGTCAAAGAGCTTTTCCACGGTTTTCTTCAAGCTCAAAAGGATATGTCTCCAACTGCTGGAAA
GATATTCTCTCAATTGTTGGATGGATCTGGCGAATATACCCTGGTCTACGAAGACAACGAAGGAGACAGG
ATGCTGGTAGGGGACGTGCCGTGGAATGTGTTTGTGTCAACTGCTAAAAGGCTGAGGGTTTTGAGGAGCT
CGGAGCTTGCCAAAGGTTTGGTAGGCACAAGGCCACCTCAGATTGCGGTAGCTCCGAGAAGAGGACCACC
AGATTGCTGACACCCAGCTTTCTTGTACAAAGTTGGCATTATAAGAAAGCATTGCTTATCAATTTGTTGC
AACGAACAGGTCACTATCAGTCAAAATAAAATCATTATTTGCCATCCAGCTGATATCCCCTATAGTGAGT
CGTATTACATGGTCATAGCTGTTTCCTGGCAGCTCTGGCCCGTGTCTCAAAATCTCTGATGTTACATTGC
ACAAGATAAAAATATATCATCATGAACAATAAAACTGTCTGCTTACATAAACAGTAATACAAGGGGTGTT
ATGAGCCATATTCAACGGGAAACGTCGAGGCCGCGATTAAATTCCAACATGGATGCTGATTTATATGGGT
ATAAATGGGCTCGCGATAATGTCGGGCAATCAGGTGCGACAATCTATCGCTTGTATGGGAAGCCCGATGC
GCCAGAGTTGTTTCTGAAACATGGCAAAGGTAGCGTTGCCAATGATGTTACAGATGAGATGGTCAGACTA
AACTGGCTGACGGAATTTATGCCTCTTCCGACCATCAAGCATTTTATCCGTACTCCTGATGATGCATGGT
TACTCACCACTGCGATCCCCGGAAAAACAGCATTCCAGGTATTAGAAGAATATCCTGATTCAGGTGAAAA
TATTGTTGATGCGCTGGCAGTGTTCCTGCGCCGGTTGCATTCGATTCCTGTTTGTAATTGTCCTTTTAAC
AGCGATCGCGTATTTCGTCTCGCTCAGGCGCAATCACGAATGAATAACGGTTTGGTTGATGCGAGTGATT
TTGATGACGAGCGTAATGGCTGGCCTGTTGAACAAGTCTGGAAAGAAATGCATAAACTTTTGCCATTCTC
ACCGGATTCAGTCGTCACTCATGGTGATTTCTCACTTGATAACCTTATTTTTGACGAGGGGAAATTAATA
GGTTGTATTGATGTTGGACGAGTCGGAATCGCAGACCGATACCAGGATCTTGCCATCCTATGGAACTGCC
TCGGTGAGTTTTCTCCTTCATTACAGAAACGGCTTTTTCAAAAATATGGTATTGATAATCCTGATATGAA
TAAATTGCAGTTTCATTTGATGCTCGATGAGTTTTTCTAATCAGAATTGGTTAATTGGTTGTAACACTGG
CAGAGCATTACGCTGACTTGACGGGACGGCGCAAGCTCATGACCAAAATCCCTTAACGTGAGTTACGCGT
CGTTCCACTGAGCGTCAGACCCCGTAGAAAAGATCAAAGGATCTTCTTGAGATCCTTTTTTTCTGCGCGT
AATCTGCTGCTTGCAAACAAAAAAACCACCGCTACCAGCGGTGGTTTGTTTGCCGGATCAAGAGCTACCA
ACTCTTTTTCCGAAGGTAACTGGCTTCAGCAGAGCGCAGATACCAAATACTGTT
Features (pLannotate 1.2.2; 10 found; start..end, strand, type, name):
    624..716     +  CDS            lacI (fragment): lac repressor; lacI; The lac repressor binds to the lac operator to inhibit transcription in E. coli. This inhibition can be relieved by adding lactose or isopropyl-β-D-thiogalactopyranoside (IPTG).
    771..798     -  terminator     rrnB T2 terminator: transcription terminator T2 from the E. coli rrnB gene
    930..973     +  terminator     rrnB T1 terminator: Escherichia coli rrnB; transcription terminator T1 from the E. coli rrnB gene
   1020..1056    -  CDS            lacZα (fragment): LacZα fragment of β-galactosidase; lacZ fragment
   1072..1171    +  protein_bind   attL1: mutant version of attL; recombination site for the Gateway® LR reaction LR Clonase™
   1186..2196    +  CDS            IAA6: IAA6_ORYSJ - Experimental evidence at transcript level: Swiss-Prot protein existence level 2. Aux/IAA proteins are short-lived transcriptional factors that function as repressors of early auxin response genes at low auxin concentrations. From Oryza sativa subsp. japonica (Rice).
   2252..2351    -  protein_bind   attL2: mutant version of attL; recombination site for the Gateway® LR reaction LR Clonase™
   2369..2387    -  promoter       T7 promoter: promoter for bacteriophage T7 RNA polymerase
   2521..3330    +  CDS            KanR: aminoglycoside phosphotransferase; aph(3')-Ia; confers resistance to kanamycin in bacteria or G418 (Geneticin®) in eukaryotes
   3477..441     +  rep_origin     ori (across the origin): high-copy-number ColE1/pMB1/pBR322/pUC origin of replication
