[The description below was written by a language model from this plasmid's Addgene catalogue record and pLannotate feature annotations shown in this document.]
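Description:
pENTR-ZmIAA9 is a Gateway entry clone of about 3.6 kb, built on a pENTR backbone and carrying the coding sequence for the maize (Zea mays) Aux/IAA protein IAA9, a repressor in the nuclear auxin signalling pathway. It is a bacterial cloning vector rather than an expression construct. It replicates in E. coli from a high-copy ColE1/pUC-type origin (although the catalogue lists copy number as unknown) and is selected with kanamycin through an aph(3')-Ia aminoglycoside phosphotransferase gene.

The insert is a roughly 1 kb open reading frame flanked by attL1 and attL2, the recombination sites used in the Gateway LR reaction. This arrangement lets the ZmIAA9 sequence be moved directionally, in a single step, into any attR-containing destination vector that provides a promoter, tags or host-specific elements. The automated annotation labels the ORF as rice IAA6. This reflects the closest database match among Aux/IAA homologues, not a conflict with the catalogue's maize identity. Upstream of attL1 lie the rrnB T1 and T2 transcription terminators, which insulate the insert from read-through transcription in the backbone. A T7 promoter sits just beyond attL2, pointing back toward the insert. The short lacI and lacZα fragments are backbone remnants with no functional role. No promoter for plant or yeast expression is annotated, and no epitope tags or reporters are recorded.

Aux/IAA proteins are short-lived repressors of early auxin response genes that act when auxin levels are low. According to the record, this clone belongs to a synthetic-biology effort to characterise the maize nuclear auxin response circuit, where it would serve as the source of the ZmIAA9 coding sequence for building downstream expression constructs.
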