Addgene plasmid #188433: pENTR-ZmIAA9
Purpose: Zea Mays Nuclear Auxin Signaling Repressor IAA9
Depositing lab: Britney Moss. Depositing organization: Whitman College. Publication: A Synthetic Approach Allows Rapid Characterization of the Maize Nuclear Auxin Response Circuit. Ramos Baez R, Buckley Y, Yu H, Chen Z, Gallavotti A, Nemhauser JL, Moss BL. Plant Physiol. 2020 Apr;182(4):1713-1722. doi: 10.1104/pp.19.01475. Epub 2020 Mar 2. PubMed 32123041.
Backbone
  Vector backbone: pENTR
  Vector type: Cloning
Growth in bacteria
  Bacterial resistance: Kanamycin, 50 μg/mL
  Growth temperature: 37°C
  Growth strain: DH5alpha
  Copy number: Unknown
Gene/Insert
  Gene/Insert name: Auxin Signaling Repressor IAA9
  Species: Zea Mays
  Cloning method: Gateway Cloning
  Sequencing primers: 5′ GGAAACAGCTATGACCATG
Terms and licenses: Academic/Nonprofit Terms; Industry Terms: Not Available to Industry
How to cite: pENTR-ZmIAA9 was a gift from Britney Moss (Addgene plasmid # 188433 ; http://n2t.net/addgene:188433 ; RRID:Addgene_188433)
